>Addgene plasmid #202063 | pJT314 AAV-Rapamycin Inducible-NZ-Citrine | addgene full sequence | sequence record 418115 | Addgene NGS Result
TGCTGAAGATCAGTTGGGTGCACGAGTGGGTTACATCGAACTGGATCTCAACAGCGGTAAGATCCTTGAG
AGTTTTCGCCCCGAAGAACGTTTTCCAATGATGAGCACTTTTAAAGTTCTGCTATGTGGCGCGGTATTAT
CCCGTATTGACGCCGGGCAAGAGCAACTCGGTCGCCGCATACACTATTCTCAGAATGACTTGGTTGAGTA
CTCACCAGTCACAGAAAAGCATCTTACGGATGGCATGACAGTAAGAGAATTATGCAGTGCTGCCATAACC
ATGAGTGATAACACTGCGGCCAACTTACTTCTGACAACGATCGGAGGACCGAAGGAGCTAACCGCTTTTT
TGCACAACATGGGGGATCATGTAACTCGCCTTGATCGTTGGGAACCGGAGCTGAATGAAGCCATACCAAA
CGACGAGCGTGACACCACGATGCCTGTAGCAATGGCAACAACGTTGCGCAAACTATTAACTGGCGAACTA
CTTACTCTAGCTTCCCGGCAACAATTAATAGACTGGATGGAGGCGGATAAAGTTGCAGGACCACTTCTGC
GCTCGGCCCTTCCGGCTGGCTGGTTTATTGCTGATAAATCTGGAGCCGGTGAGCGTGGGTCTCGCGGTAT
CATTGCAGCACTGGGGCCAGATGGTAAGCCCTCCCGTATCGTAGTTATCTACACGACGGGGAGTCAGGCA
ACTATGGATGAACGAAATAGACAGATCGCTGAGATAGGTGCCTCACTGATTAAGCATTGGTAACTGTCAG
ACCAAGTTTACTCATATATACTTTAGATTGATTTAAAACTTCATTTTTAATTTAAAAGGATCTAGGTGAA
GATCCTTTTTGATAATCTCATGACCAAAATCCCTTAACGTGAGTTTTCGTTCCACTGAGCGTCAGACCCC
GTAGAAAAGATCAAAGGATCTTCTTGAGATCCTTTTTTTCTGCGCGTAATCTGCTGCTTGCAAACAAAAA
AACCACCGCTACCAGCGGTGGTTTGTTTGCCGGATCAAGAGCTACCAACTCTTTTTCCGAAGGTAACTGG
CTTCAGCAGAGCGCAGATACCAAATACTGTTCTTCTAGTGTAGCCGTAGTTAGGCCACCACTTCAAGAAC
TCTGTAGCACCGCCTACATACCTCGCTCTGCTAATCCTGTTACCAGTGGCTGCTGCCAGTGGCGATAAGT
CGTGTCTTACCGGGTTGGACTCAAGACGATAGTTACCGGATAAGGCGCAGCGGTCGGGCTGAACGGGGGG
TTCGTGCACACAGCCCAGCTTGGAGCGAACGACCTACACCGAACTGAGATACCTACAGCGTGAGCTATGA
GAAAGCGCCACGCTTCCCGAAGGGAGAAAGGCGGACAGGTATCCGGTAAGCGGCAGGGTCGGAACAGGAG
AGCGCACGAGGGAGCTTCCAGGGGGAAACGCCTGGTATCTTTATAGTCCTGTCGGGTTTCGCCACCTCTG
ACTTGAGCGTCGATTTTTGTGATGCTCGTCAGGGGGGCGGAGCCTATGGAAAAACGCCAGCAACGCGGCC
TTTTTACGGTTCCTGGCCTTTTGCTGGCCTTTTGCTCACATGTCCTGCAGGCAGCTGCGCGCTCGCTCGC
TCACTGAGGCCGCCCGGGCGTCGGGCGACCTTTGGTCGCCCGGCCTCAGTGAGCGAGCGAGCGCGCAGAG
AGGGAGTGGCCAACTCCATCACTAGGGGTTCCTGCGGCCGCACGCGTTAATGATGGGCGCTACAGTAATG
ATGGGCGGAATTCCTCGAGGTACTTATATAAGGGGGTGGGGGCGCGTTCGTCCTCAGTCGCGATCGAACA
CTCGAGCCGAGCAGACGTGCCTAACCGGTGCCGCCACCATGCCTGCTGCCAAGAGGGTCAAGTTGGACTG
GCATGAAGGCCTGGAAGAGGCATCTCGTTTGTACTTTGGGGAAAGGAACGTGAAAGGCATGTTTGAGGTG
CTGGAGCCCTTGCATGCTATGATGGAACGGGGCCCCCAGACTCTGAAGGAAACATCTTTTAATCAGGCCT
ATGGTCGTGATTTAATGGAGGCCCAAGAGTGGTGCAGGAAGTACATGAAATCAGGGAATGTCAAGGACCT
CACCCAAGCCTGGGACCTCTATTATCATGTGTTCCGACGAATCTCAAAGCAGTCTGGATCCGGATCAGGC
TCCGAAGGCCAATCAGATGAAAGGGCGTTGCTCGATCAACTTCATACTCTCCTTTCCAATACAGATGCTA
CAGGTCTCGAAGAAATTGATCGGGCACTCGGAATTCCTGAACTTGTTAATCAAGGTCAAGCTCTCGAACC
AAAACAAGGTGGGGGGGGAAGTGGCTTTGTAACTCTCAAAGATGTTGGTATGGATTTTACTCTTGGGGAT
TGGGAACAATTGGGGCTCGAACAAGGAGATACATTTTGGGATACAGCTCTTGATAATTGTCAAGATCTCT
TCTTGCTCGATCCCCCAGGATCTGGAGAGGGAAGGGGAAGCCTCCTAACTTGCGGAGATGTCGAGGAGAA
TCCTGGCCCACCTGCCGCTAAGCGTGTCAAGTTGGACTCTAGAGAACGCCCGTATGCTTGCCCTGTCGAG
TCCTGCGATCGCCGCTTTTCTCGCTCGGATGAGCTTACCCGCCATATCCGCATCCACACAGGCCAGAAGC
CCTTCCAGTGTCGAATCTGCATGCGTAACTTCAGTCGTAGTGACCACCTTACCACCCACATCCGCACCCA
CACAGGCGGCGGCCGCAGGAGGAAGAAACGCACCAGCATAGAGACTAACATCCGTGTGGCCTTAGAGAAG
AGTTTCTTGGAGAATCAAAAGCCTACCTCGGAAGAGATCACTATGATTGCTGATCAGCTCAATATGGAAA
AAGAGGTGATTCGTGTTTGGTTCTGTAACCGCCGCCAGAAAGAAAAAAGAATCAACAAGGGCGGCGTGCA
GGTGGAGACTATCTCCCCAGGCGACGGGCGCACCTTCCCCAAGCGCGGCCAGACCTGCGTGGTGCACTAC
ACCGGGATGCTTGAAGATGGAAAGAAATTTGATTCCTCCCGGGACAGAAACAAGCCCTTTAAGTTTATGC
TAGGCAAGCAGGAGGTGATCCGAGGCTGGGAAGAAGGGGTTGCCCAGATGAGTGTGGGTCAGAGAGCCAA
ACTGACTATATCTCCAGATTATGCCTATGGTGCCACTGGGCACCCAGGCATCATCCCACCACATGCCACT
CTCGTCTTTGATGTGGAGCTTCTAAAACTGGAATAACATATGAAATAAAATACGAAATGCGTACGTAATG
ATGGGCGCTAAATTAATGATGGGCGGAGTTGTAATGATGGGCGCTCGTTTAATGATGGGCGTCTAGCTAA
TGATGGGCGGGCGATTAATGATGGGCGAAGGACTAATGATGGGCGCAGCGGTAATGATGGGCGATCAGCT
AATGATGGGCGACGCGAATTAATTCAACATTTTGACACCCCCATAATATTTTTCCAGAATTAACAGTATA
AATTGCATCTCTTGTTCAAGAGTTCCCTATCACTCTCTTTAATCACTACTCACAGTAACCTCAACTCCTG
CGCCGCCACCATGGTGAGCAAGGGCGAGGAGCTGTTCACCGGGGTGGTGCCCATCCTGGTCGAGCTGGAC
GGCGACGTAAACGGCCACAAGTTCAGCGTGTCCGGCGAGGGCGAGGGCGATGCCACCTACGGCAAGCTGA
CCCTGAAGTTCATCTGCACCACCGGCAAGCTGCCCGTGCCCTGGCCCACCCTCGTGACCACCTTCGGCTA
CGGCCTGATGTGCTTCGCCCGCTACCCCGACCACATGAAGCAGCACGACTTCTTCAAGTCCGCCATGCCC
GAAGGCTACGTCCAGGAGCGCACCATCTTCTTCAAGGACGACGGCAACTACAAGACCCGCGCCGAGGTGA
AGTTCGAGGGCGACACCCTGGTGAACCGCATCGAGCTGAAGGGCATCGACTTCAAGGAGGACGGCAACAT
CCTGGGGCACAAGCTGGAGTACAACTACAACAGCCACAACGTCTATATCATGGCCGACAAGCAGAAGAAC
GGCATCAAGGTGAACTTCAAGATCCGCCACAACATCGAGGACGGCAGCGTGCAGCTCGCCGACCACTACC
AGCAGAACACCCCCATCGGCGACGGCCCCGTGCTGCTGCCCGACAACCACTACCTGAGCTACCAGTCCGC
CCTGAGCAAAGACCCCAACGAGAAGCGCGATCACATGGTCCTGCTGGAGTTCGTGACCGCCGCCGGGATC
ACTCTCGGCATGGACGAGCTGTACAAGTAAGCCTAATAAAGAGCTCAGATGCATGCATCAGAGTGTGTTG
GTTTTTTGTGTGTCGGACCGAGCGGCCGCAGGAACCCCTAGTGATGGAGTTGGCCACTCCCTCTCTGCGC
GCTCGCTCGCTCACTGAGGCCGGGCGACCAAAGGTCGCCCGACGCCCGGGCTTTGCCCGGGCGGCCTCAG
TGAGCGAGCGAGCGCGCAGCTGCCTGCAGGGGCGCCTGATGCGGTATTTTCTCCTTACGCATCTGTGCGG
TATTTCACACCGCATA
[95 nt withheld, positions 4567-4661]
T
[46 nt withheld, positions 4663-4708]
C
[141 nt withheld, positions 4710-4850]
CCTTTGACGTTGGAGTCCACGTTCTTT
[37 nt withheld, positions 4878-4914]
ACTCTATCTCGGGCTATTCTTTTGATTTATAAGGGATTTTGCCGATTTCGGTCTATTGGTTAAAAAATGA
GCTGATTTAACAAAAATTTAACGCGAATTTTAACAAAATATTAACGTTTACAATTTTATGGTGCACTCTC
AGTACAATCTGCTCTGATGCCGCATAGTTAAGCCAGCCCCGACACCCGCCAACACCCGCTGACGCGCCCT
GACGGGCTTGTCTGCTCCCGGCATCCGCTTACAGACAAGCTGTGACCGGGAGCTGCATGTGTCAGAGGTT
TTCACCGTCATCACCGAAACGCGCAAAGGGCCTCGTGATACGCCTATTTTTATAGGTTAATGTCATGATA
ATAATGGTTTCTTAGACGTCAGGTGGCACTTTTCGGGGAAATGTGCGCGGAACCCCTATTTGTTTATTTT
TCTAAATACATTCAAATATGTATCCGCTCATGAGACAATAACCCTGATAAATGCTTCAATAATATTGAAA
AAGGAAGAGTATGAGTATTCAACATTTCCGTGTCGCCCTTATTCCCTTTTTTGCGGCATTTTGCCTTCCT
GTTTTTGCTCACCCAGAAACGCTGGTGAAAGTAAAAGA
Features (pLannotate 1.2.2; 19 found; start..end, strand, type, name):
    934..1522    +  rep_origin     ori: high-copy-number ColE1/pMB1/pBR322/pUC origin of replication
   1595..1622    +  repeat_region  AAV2 ITR (fragment): inverted terminal repeat of adeno-associated virus serotype 2 inverted
   1651..1678    +  repeat_region  AAV2 ITR (fragment): inverted terminal repeat of adeno-associated virus serotype 2 inverted
   1862..1888    +  CDS            c-myc NLS: nuclear localization signal of human c-Myc proto-oncogene (Dang and Lee, 1988)
   1889..2149    +  CDS            FRB (fragment): FKBP-rapamycin binding domain of human FRAP
   2156..2317    +  CDS            NCOA3 (fragment): NCOA3_HUMAN - Also known as AIB1, BHLHE42, RAC3, TRAM1. Experimental evidence at protein level: Swiss-Prot protein existence level 1. Nuclear receptor coactivator that directly binds nuclear receptors and stimulates the transcriptional activities in a hormone- dependent fashion. Plays a central role in creating a multisubunit coactivator complex, which probably acts via remodeling of chromatin. Involved in the coactivation of different nuclear receptors, such as for steroids (GR and ER), retinoids (RARs and RXRs), thyroid hormone (TRs), vitamin D3 (VDR) and prostanoids (PPARs). Displays histon
   2336..2467    +  CDS            ZNF473 (fragment): ZN473_HUMAN - Also known as KIAA1141, ZFP100. Experimental evidence at protein level: Swiss-Prot protein existence level 1. Involved in histone 3'-end pre-mRNA processing by associating with U7 snRNP and interacting with SLBP/pre-mRNA complex. Increases histone 3'-end pre-mRNA processing but has no effect on U7 snRNP levels, when overexpressed. Required for cell cycle progression from G1 to S phases. From Homo sapiens (Human).
   2564..2926    +  CDS            ZFHD1 (DNA binding domain): composite human DNA-binding domain composed of domains from the transcription factors Zif268 and Oct-1 (Pomerantz et al., 1995)
   2936..3253    +  CDS            DmrB: F36V mutant of FK506-binding protein FKBP12 binds synthetic ligands that do not bind wild-type FKBP
   3458..3571    +  promoter       IL-2 promoter: minimal promoter from the human interleukin-2 gene
   3581..4297    +  CDS            Citrine: Citrine is a basic (constitutively fluorescent) yellow fluorescent protein published in 2001, derived from Aequorea victoria. It has moderate acid sensitivity.
   4333..4352    +  polyA_signal   poly(A) signal (fragment): synthetic polyadenylation signal
   4370..4510    +  repeat_region  AAV2 ITR: inverted terminal repeat of adeno-associated virus serotype 2 inverted
   4515..4566    -  misc_feature   bom (fragment): basis of mobility region from pBR322
   4585..5040    +  rep_origin     f1 ori (sequence partly withheld): f1 bacteriophage origin of replication; arrow indicates direction of (+) strand synthesis
   5041..5090    -  misc_feature   bom (fragment): basis of mobility region from pBR322
   5186..5218    -  CDS            rop (fragment): Rop protein, which maintains plasmids at low copy number; rop
   5310..5414    +  promoter       AmpR promoter: bla
   5415..763     +  CDS            AmpR (across the origin): β-lactamase; bla; confers resistance to ampicillin, carbenicillin, and related antibiotics
