[The description below was written by a language model from this plasmid's Addgene catalogue record and pLannotate feature annotations shown in this document.]
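Description:
pJT314 AAV-Rapamycin Inducible-NZ-Citrine is an all-in-one AAV transfer plasmid for mammalian expression, built on the pJT360 backbone, that carries both a chemically inducible synthetic transcriptional activator and its fluorescent reporter. It is maintained in bacteria through a high-copy ColE1/pUC-type origin with ampicillin resistance (bla under its own promoter). An f1 phage origin and remnants of pBR322 bom and rop sequences are also present in the backbone.

Between the AAV2 inverted terminal repeats, the annotated payload begins with a c-Myc nuclear localization signal fused to the FRB rapamycin-binding domain, followed by fragments of human NCOA3 and ZNF473. These two fragments presumably make up the compact "NZ" activation module named in the title. Downstream lies the composite ZFHD1 DNA-binding domain (Zif268/Oct-1) fused to an FKBP12-type domain, which the annotation software calls the F36V variant DmrB. Rapamycin bridges FKBP and FRB, so adding the drug should recruit the NZ activator to DNA-bound ZFHD1. A minimal IL-2 promoter then drives Citrine, a yellow fluorescent protein, followed by a short synthetic poly(A) signal, giving a fluorescent readout of induced activation.

The table does not annotate the promoter driving the two fusion proteins, the element separating them, or any ZFHD1 binding sites upstream of the minimal promoter, so these cannot be specified from the record. The left ITR appears only as two short fragments, while the right ITR is detected as a fuller element. This matches the recorded ITR deletion, which the depositor warns may compromise AAV packaging. The stated purpose is an inducible AAV activator, consistent with demonstrating compact effector domains in a size-limited viral vector.
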