Addgene plasmid #202063: pJT314 AAV-Rapamycin Inducible-NZ-Citrine
Purpose: Inducible AAV activator
Depositing lab: Michael Bassik & Lacra Bintu. Depositing organization: Stanford University. Publication: Development of compact transcriptional effectors using high-throughput measurements in diverse contexts. Tycko J, Van MV, Aradhana, DelRosso N, Ye H, Yao D, Valbuena R, Vaughan-Jackson A, Xu X, Ludwig C, Spees K, Liu K, Gu M, Khare V, Mukund AX, Suzuki PH, Arana S, Zhang C, Du PP, Ornstein TS, Hess GT, Kamber RA, Qi LS, Khalil AS, Bintu L, Bassik MC. Nat Biotechnol. 2024 Nov 1. doi: 10.1038/s41587-024-02442-6. PubMed 39487265.
Backbone
  Vector backbone: pJT360
  Vector type: Mammalian Expression, AAV ; AAV with reporter
Growth in bacteria
  Bacterial resistance: Ampicillin, 100 μg/mL
  Growth temperature: 37°C
  Growth strain: NEB Stable
  Copy number: High Copy
Gene/Insert
  Gene/Insert name: AAV-Rapamycin Inducible-NZ-Citrine
  Species: H. sapiens (human)
  Mutation: ITR deletion
  Cloning method: Restriction Enzyme; 5′ cloning site Unknown (unknown if destroyed)
Terms and licenses: Academic/Nonprofit Terms; Industry Terms: Not Available to Industry
Depositor comments: ITR deletion may be problematic for AAV . Please visit https://www.biorxiv.org/content/10.1101/2023.05.12.540558v1 for bioRxiv preprint.
How to cite: pJT314 AAV-Rapamycin Inducible-NZ-Citrine was a gift from Michael Bassik & Lacra Bintu (Addgene plasmid # 202063 ; http://n2t.net/addgene:202063 ; RRID:Addgene_202063)
